Addgene plasmid #127197: pGTRm
Purpose: pGTRm is the template plasmid for PCR & golden gate assembly driven generation of polycistronic tRNA-gRNA sequences
Depositing lab: Jordan Green. Depositing organization: Johns Hopkins University and School of Medicine. Publication: Poly(Beta-Amino Ester) Nanoparticles Enable Nonviral Delivery of CRISPR-Cas9 Plasmids for Gene Knockout and Gene Deletion. Rui Y, Varanasi M, Mendes S, Yamagata HM, Wilson DR, Green JJ. Mol Ther Nucleic Acids. 2020 Apr 21;20:661-672. doi: 10.1016/j.omtn.2020.04.005. PubMed 32380416.
Backbone
  Vector backbone: pB322
  Backbone size w/o insert (bp): 2300
  Total vector size (bp): 2699
  Vector type: Template plasmid for generation of Golden Gate PCR amplicons
Growth in bacteria
  Bacterial resistance: Ampicillin, 100 μg/mL
  Growth temperature: 37°C
  Growth strain: DH5alpha
  Copy number: High Copy
Gene/Insert
  Gene/Insert name: tRNA-gRNA PCR template
  gRNA/shRNA sequence: -
  Promoter: None
  Cloning method: Restriction Enzyme; 5′ cloning site HindIII (not destroyed); 3′ cloning site SpeI (not destroyed)
  Sequencing primers: 5′ CAGGGTTATTGTCTCATGAGCGGA; 3′ CCTGTGTGAAATTGTTATCCGCT
Terms and licenses: Academic/Nonprofit Terms; Industry Terms: Not Available to Industry
How to cite: pGTRm was a gift from Jordan Green (Addgene plasmid # 127197 ; http://n2t.net/addgene:127197 ; RRID:Addgene_127197)
