[The description below was written by a language model from this plasmid's Addgene catalogue record and pLannotate feature annotations shown in this document.]
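Description:
pGTRm is a small (about 2.7 kb) bacterial template plasmid that is not meant to express anything itself. It serves as the PCR template for building polycistronic tRNA-gRNA arrays by Golden Gate assembly. The catalogue lists the backbone as "pB322" (presumably pBR322-derived). The plasmid is maintained in E. coli at high copy from a ColE1/pMB1-type origin and is selected with ampicillin through the β-lactamase gene and its native bla promoter.

The insert, cloned between HindIII and SpeI sites that both remain intact, is annotated as a Streptococcus pyogenes Cas9 guide RNA scaffold followed immediately by a tRNA sequence. The record states that no promoter drives the insert, which fits its role as a template. In the usual scheme, primers carrying spacer sequences and type IIS restriction site overhangs amplify scaffold-tRNA units from this cassette. The amplicons are then ligated in a defined order into a separate expression vector, producing alternating tRNA-spacer-scaffold repeats. When such an array is transcribed in cells, endogenous tRNA-processing enzymes cut at the tRNA boundaries and release several individual guide RNAs from a single transcript. The record does not state the species or identity of the tRNA.

The remaining annotations are a short CMV enhancer fragment, lac promoter/operator and CAP site, lacI fragments, an SV40 promoter fragment, the SV40 origin and the SV40 poly(A) signal. These appear to be backbone remnants with no stated role. The associated work used multiplexed guides for CRISPR-Cas9 gene knockout and gene deletion, with plasmids delivered nonvirally by polymeric nanoparticles.
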