Features (pLannotate 1.2.2; 14 found; start..end, strand, type, name):
    294..1154    -  CDS            AmpR: β-lactamase; bla; confers resistance to ampicillin, carbenicillin, and related antibiotics
   1155..1259    -  promoter       AmpR promoter: bla
   1290..1309    +  enhancer       CMV enhancer (fragment): human cytomegalovirus immediate early enhancer
   1314..1385    +  misc_RNA       gRNA scaffold (fragment): guide RNA scaffold for the Streptococcus pyogenes CRISPR/Cas9 system
   1394..1464    +  ncRNA          tRNA: Accession: RF00005 - tRNA
   1511..1527    -  protein_bind   lac operator: The lac repressor binds to the lac operator to inhibit transcription in E. coli. This inhibition can be relieved by adding lactose or isopropyl-β-D-thiogalactopyranoside (IPTG). lac repressor encoded by lacI
   1535..1565    -  promoter       lac promoter: promoter for the E. coli lac operon
   1580..1601    -  protein_bind   CAP binding site: CAP binding activates transcription in the presence of cAMP. E. coli catabolite activator protein
   1614..1653    -  CDS            lacI (fragment): lac repressor; lacI; The lac repressor binds to the lac operator to inhibit transcription in E. coli. This inhibition can be relieved by adding lactose or isopropyl-β-D-thiogalactopyranoside (IPTG).
   1660..1682    +  promoter       SV40 promoter (fragment): SV40 enhancer and early promoter
   1706..1841    +  rep_origin     SV40 ori: SV40 origin of replication
   1861..1995    +  polyA_signal   SV40 poly(A) signal: SV40 polyadenylation signal
   1997..2051    -  CDS            lacI (fragment): lac repressor; lacI; The lac repressor binds to the lac operator to inhibit transcription in E. coli. This inhibition can be relieved by adding lactose or isopropyl-β-D-thiogalactopyranoside (IPTG).
   2234..123     -  rep_origin     ori (across the origin): high-copy-number ColE1/pMB1/pBR322/pUC origin of replication
>Addgene plasmid #127197 | pGTRm | addgene full sequence | sequence record 248423 | Addgene NGS Result
CTGAAGCCAGTTACCTTCGGAAAAAGAGTTGGTAGCTCTTGATCCGGCAAACAAACCACCGCTGGTAGCG
GTGGTTTTTTTGTTTGCAAGCAGCAGATTACGCGCAGAAAAAAAGGATCTCAAGAAGATCCTTTGATCTT
TTCTACGGGGTCTGACGCTCAGTGGAACGAAAACTCACGTTAAGGGATTTTGGTCATGAGATTATCAAAA
AGGATCTTCACCTAGATCCTTTTAAATTAAAAATGAAGTTTTAAATCAATCTAAAGTATATATGAGTAAA
CTTGGTCTGACAGTTACCAATGCTTAATCAGTGAGGCACCTATCTCAGCGATCTGTCTATTTCGTTCATC
CATAGTTGCCTGACTCCCCGTCGTGTAGATAACTACGATACGGGAGGGCTTACCATCTGGCCCCAGTGCT
GCAATGATACCGCGAGACCCACGCTCACCGGCTCCAGATTTATCAGCAATAAACCAGCCAGCCGGAAGGG
CCGAGCGCAGAAGTGGTCCTGCAACTTTATCCGCCTCCATCCAGTCTATTAATTGTTGCCGGGAAGCTAG
AGTAAGTAGTTCGCCAGTTAATAGTTTGCGCAACGTTGTTGCCATTGCTACAGGCATCGTGGTGTCACGC
TCGTCGTTTGGTATGGCTTCATTCAGCTCCGGTTCCCAACGATCAAGGCGAGTTACATGATCCCCCATGT
TGTGCAAAAAAGCGGTTAGCTCCTTCGGTCCTCCGATCGTTGTCAGAAGTAAGTTGGCCGCAGTGTTATC
ACTCATGGTTATGGCAGCACTGCATAATTCTCTTACTGTCATGCCATCCGTAAGATGCTTTTCTGTGACT
GGTGAGTACTCAACCAAGTCATTCTGAGAATAGTGTATGCGGCGACCGAGTTGCTCTTGCCCGGCGTCAA
TACGGGATAATACCGCGCCACATAGCAGAACTTTAAAAGTGCTCATCATTGGAAAACGTTCTTCGGGGCG
AAAACTCTCAAGGATCTTACCGCTGTTGAGATCCAGTTCGATGTAACCCACTCGTGCACCCAACTGATCT
TCAGCATCTTTTACTTTCACCAGCGTTTCTGGGTGAGCAAAAACAGGAAGGCAAAATGCCGCAAAAAAGG
GAATAAGGGCGACACGGAAATGTTGAATACTCATACTCTTCCTTTTTCAATATTATTGAAGCATTTATCA
GGGTTATTGTCTCATGAGCGGATACATATTTGAATGTATTTAGAAAAATAAACAAATAGGGGTTCCGCGC
ACATTTCCCCGAAAAGTGCCACCTGGGTCGACATTGATTATTGACTAGTAGTGGTTTTAGAGCTAGAAAT
AGCAAGTTAAAATAAGGCTAGGCCGTTATCAACTTGAAAAAGTGGCACCGAGTCGTGCAACAAAGCACCA
GTGGTCTAGTGGTAGAATAGTACCCTGCCACGGTACAGACCCGGGTTCGATTCCCGGCTGGTGCAGCCAA
GCTTGGCGTAATCATGGTCATAGCTGTTTCCTGTGTGAAATTGTTATCCGCTCACAATTCCACACAACAT
ACGAGCCGGAAGCATAAAGTGTAAAGCCTGGGGTGCCTAATGAGTGAGCTAACTCACATTAATTGCGTTG
CGCTCACTGCCCGCTTTCCAGTCGGGAAACCTGTCGTGCCAGCGGATCCGCATCTCAATTAGTCAGCAAC
CATAGTCCCGCCCCTAACTCCGCCCATCCCGCCCCTAACTCCGCCCAGTTCCGCCCATTCTCCGCCCCAT
GGCTGACTAATTTTTTTTATTTATGCAGAGGCCGAGGCCGCCTCGGCCTCTGAGCTATTCCAGAAGTAGT
GAGGAGGCTTTTTTGGAGGCCTAGGCTTTTGCAAAAAGCTAACTTGTTTATTGCAGCTTATAATGGTTAC
AAATAAAGCAATAGCATCACAAATTTCACAAATAAAGCATTTTTTTCACTGCATTCTAGTTGTGGTTTGT
CCAAACTCATCAATGTATCTTATCATGTCTGGATCCGCTGCATTAATGAATCGGCCAACGCGCGGGGAGA
GGCGGTTTGCGTATTGGGCGCTCTTCCGCTTCCTCGCTCACTGACTCGCTGCGCTCGGTCGTTCGGCTGC
GGCGAGCGGTATCAGCTCACTCAAAGGCGGTAATACGGTTATCCACAGAATCAGGGGATAACGCAGGAAA
GAACATGTGAGCAAAAGGCCAGCAAAAGGCCAGGAACCGTAAAAAGGCCGCGTTGCTGGCGTTTTTCCAT
AGGCTCCGCCCCCCTGACGAGCATCACAAAAATCGACGCTCAAGTCAGAGGTGGCGAAACCCGACAGGAC
TATAAAGATACCAGGCGTTTCCCCCTGGAAGCTCCCTCGTGCGCTCTCCTGTTCCGACCCTGCCGCTTAC
CGGATACCTGTCCGCCTTTCTCCCTTCGGGAAGCGTGGCGCTTTCTCATAGCTCACGCTGTAGGTATCTC
AGTTCGGTGTAGGTCGTTCGCTCCAAGCTGGGCTGTGTGCACGAACCCCCCGTTCAGCCCGACCGCTGCG
CCTTATCCGGTAACTATCGTCTTGAGTCCAACCCGGTAAGACACGACTTATCGCCACTGGCAGCAGCCAC
TGGTAACAGGATTAGCAGAGCGAGGTATGTAGGCGGTGCTACAGAGTTCTTGAAGTGGTGGCCTAACTAC
GGCTACACTAGAAGAACAGTATTTGGTATCTGCGCTCTG
